>Addgene plasmid #77123 | PFKFB4 gRNA (BRDN0001149495) | addgene full sequence | sequence record 189015 | Addgene Assembled Sequence
CCCGGGTGCAAAGATGGATAAAGTTTTAAACAGAGAGGAATCTTTGCAGCTAATGGACCTTCTAGGTCTT
GAAAGGAGTGGGAATTGGCTCCGGTGCCCGTCAGTGGGCAGAGCGCACATCGCCCACAGTCCCCGAGAAG
TTGGGGGGAGGGGTCGGCAATTGATCCGGTGCCTAGAGAAGGTGGCGCGGGGTAAACTGGGAAAGTGATG
TCGTGTACTGGCTCCGCCTTTTTCCCGAGGGTGGGGGAGAACCGTATATAAGTGCAGTAGTCGCCGTGAA
CGTTCTTTTTCGCAACGGGTTTGCCGCCAGAACACAGGTAAGTGCCGTGTGTGGTTCCCGCGGGCCTGGC
CTCTTTACGGGTTATGGCCCTTGCGTGCCTTGAATTACTTCCACCTGGCTGCAGTACGTGATTCTTGATC
CCGAGCTTCGGGTTGGAAGTGGGTGGGAGAGTTCGAGGCCTTGCGCTTAAGGAGCCCCTTCGCCTCGTGC
TTGAGTTGAGGCCTGGCCTGGGCGCTGGGGCCGCCGCGTGCGAATCTGGTGGCACCTTCGCGCCTGTCTC
GCTGCTTTCGATAAGTCTCTAGCCATTTAAAATTTTTGATGACCTGCTGCGACGCTTTTTTTCTGGCAAG
ATAGTCTTGTAAATGCGGGCCAAGATCTGCACACTGGTATTTCGGTTTTTGGGGCCGCGGGCGGCGACGG
GGCCCGTGCGTCCCAGCGCACATGTTCGGCGAGGCGGGGCCTGCGAGCGCGGCCACCGAGAATCGGACGG
GGGTAGTCTCAAGCTGGCCGGCCTGCTCTGGTGCCTGGCCTCGCGCCGCCGTGTATCGCCCCGCCCTGGG
CGGCAAGGCTGGCCCGGTCGGCACCAGTTGCGTGAGCGGAAAGATGGCCGCTTCCCGGCCCTGCTGCAGG
GAGCTCAAAATGGAGGACGCGGCGCTCGGGAGAGCGGGCGGGTGAGTCACCCACACAAAGGAAAAGGGCC
TTTCCGTCCTCAGCCGTCGCTTCATGTGACTCCACGGAGTACCGGGCGCCGTCCAGGCACCTCGATTAGT
TCTCGAGCTTTTGGAGTACGTCGTCTTTAGGTTGGGGGGAGGGGTTTTATGCGATGGAGTTTCCCCACAC
TGAGTGGGTGGAGACTGAAGTTAGGCCAGCTTGGCACTTGATGTAATTCTCCTTGGAATTTGCCCTTTTT
GAGTTTGGATCTTGGTTCATTCTCAAGCCTCAGACAGTGGTTCAAAGTTTTTTTCTTCCATTTCAGGTGT
CGTGACGTACGGCCACCATGACCGAGTACAAGCCCACGGTGCGCCTCGCCACCCGCGACGACGTCCCCAG
GGCCGTACGCACCCTCGCCGCCGCGTTCGCCGACTACCCCGCCACGCGCCACACCGTCGATCCGGACCGC
CACATCGAGCGGGTCACCGAGCTGCAAGAACTCTTCCTCACGCGCGTCGGGCTCGACATCGGCAAGGTGT
GGGTCGCGGACGACGGCGCCGCCGTGGCGGTCTGGACCACGCCGGAGAGCGTCGAAGCGGGGGCGGTGTT
CGCCGAGATCGGCCCGCGCATGGCCGAGTTGAGCGGTTCCCGGCTGGCCGCGCAGCAACAGATGGAAGGC
CTCCTGGCGCCGCACCGGCCCAAGGAGCCCGCGTGGTTCCTGGCCACCGTCGGAGTCTCGCCCGACCACC
AGGGCAAGGGTCTGGGCAGCGCCGTCGTGCTCCCCGGAGTGGAGGCGGCCGAGCGCGCCGGGGTGCCCGC
CTTCCTGGAGACCTCCGCGCCCCGCAACCTCCCCTTCTACGAGCGGCTCGGCTTCACCGTCACCGCCGAC
GTCGAGGTGCCCGAAGGACCGCGCACCTGGTGCATGACCCGCAAGCCCGGTGCCTGAACGCGTTAAGTCG
ACAATCAACCTCTGGATTACAAAATTTGTGAAAGATTGACTGGTATTCTTAACTATGTTGCTCCTTTTAC
GCTATGTGGATACGCTGCTTTAATGCCTTTGTATCATGCTATTGCTTCCCGTATGGCTTTCATTTTCTCC
TCCTTGTATAAATCCTGGTTGCTGTCTCTTTATGAGGAGTTGTGGCCCGTTGTCAGGCAACGTGGCGTGG
TGTGCACTGTGTTTGCTGACGCAACCCCCACTGGTTGGGGCATTGCCACCACCTGTCAGCTCCTTTCCGG
GACTTTCGCTTTCCCCCTCCCTATTGCCACGGCGGAACTCATCGCCGCCTGCCTTGCCCGCTGCTGGACA
GGGGCTCGGCTGTTGGGCACTGACAATTCCGTGGTGTTGTCGGGGAAATCATCGTCCTTTCCTTGGCTGC
TCGCCTGTGTTGCCACCTGGATTCTGCGCGGGACGTCCTTCTGCTACGTCCCTTCGGCCCTCAATCCAGC
GGACCTTCCTTCCCGCGGCCTGCTGCCGGCTCTGCGGCCTCTTCCGCGTCTTCGCCTTCGCCCTCAGACG
AGTCGGATCTCCCTTTGGGCCGCCTCCCCGCGTCGACTTTAAGACCAATGACTTACAAGGCAGCTGTAGA
TCTTAGCCACTTTTTAAAAGAAAAGGGGGGACTGGAAGGGCTAATTCACTCCCAACGAAGACAAGATCTG
CTTTTTGCTTGTACTGGGTCTCTCTGGTTAGACCAGATCTGAGCCTGGGAGCTCTCTGGCTAACTAGGGA
ACCCACTGCTTAAGCCTCAATAAAGCTTGCCTTGAGTGCTTCAAGTAGTGTGTGCCCGTCTGTTGTGTGA
CTCTGGTAACTAGAGATCCCTCAGACCCTTTTAGTCAGTGTGGAAAATCTCTAGCAGTACGTATAGTAGT
TCATGTCATCTTATTATTCAGTATTTATAACTTGCAAAGAAATGAATATCAGAGAGTGAGAGGAACTTGT
TTATTGCAGCTTATAATGGTTACAAATAAAGCAATAGCATCACAAATTTCACAAATAAAGCATTTTTTTC
ACTGCATTCTAGTTGTGGTTTGTCCAAACTCATCAATGTATCTTATCATGTCTGGCTCTAGCTATCCCGC
CCCTAACTCCGCCCATCCCGCCCCTAACTCCGCCCAGTTCCGCCCATTCTCCGCCCCATGGCTGACTAAT
TTTTTTTATTTATGCAGAGGCCGAGGCCGCCTCGGCCTCTGAGCTATTCCAGAAGTAGTGAGGAGGCTTT
TTTGGAGGCCTAGGGACGTACCCAATTCGCCCTATAGTGAGTCGTATTACGCGCGCTCACTGGCCGTCGT
TTTACAACGTCGTGACTGGGAAAACCCTGGCGTTACCCAACTTAATCGCCTTGCAGCACATCCCCCTTTC
GCCAGCTGGCGTAATAGCGAAGAGGCCCGCACCGATCGCCCTTCCCAACAGTTGCGCAGCCTGAATGGCG
AATGGG
[124 nt withheld, positions 3367-3490]
C
[91 nt withheld, positions 3492-3582]
A
[49 nt withheld, positions 3584-3632]
CCTTTGACGTTGGAGTCCACGTTCTTT
[37 nt withheld, positions 3660-3696]
ACCCTATCTCGGTCTATTCTTTTGATTTATAAGGGATTTTGCCGATTTCGGCCTATTGGTTAAAAAATGA
GCTGATTTAACAAAAATTTAACGCGAATTTTAACAAAATATTAACGCTTACAATTTAGGTGGCACTTTTC
GGGGAAATGTGCGCGGAACCCCTATTTGTTTATTTTTCTAAATACATTCAAATATGTATCCGCTCATGAG
ACAATAACCCTGATAAATGCTTCAATAATATTGAAAAAGGAAGAGTATGAGTATTCAACATTTCCGTGTC
GCCCTTATTCCCTTTTTTGCGGCATTTTGCCTTCCTGTTTTTGCTCACCCAGAAACGCTGGTGAAAGTAA
AAGATGCTGAAGATCAGTTGGGTGCACGAGTGGGTTACATCGAACTGGATCTCAACAGCGGTAAGATCCT
TGAGAGTTTTCGCCCCGAAGAACGTTTTCCAATGATGAGCACTTTTAAAGTTCTGCTATGTGGCGCGGTA
TTATCCCGTATTGACGCCGGGCAAGAGCAACTCGGTCGCCGCATACACTATTCTCAGAATGACTTGGTTG
AGTACTCACCAGTCACAGAAAAGCATCTTACGGATGGCATGACAGTAAGAGAATTATGCAGTGCTGCCAT
AACCATGAGTGATAACACTGCGGCCAACTTACTTCTGACAACGATCGGAGGACCGAAGGAGCTAACCGCT
TTTTTGCACAACATGGGGGATCATGTAACTCGCCTTGATCGTTGGGAACCGGAGCTGAATGAAGCCATAC
CAAACGACGAGCGTGACACCACGATGCCTGTAGCAATGGCAACAACGTTGCGCAAACTATTAACTGGCGA
ACTACTTACTCTAGCTTCCCGGCAACAATTAATAGACTGGATGGAGGCGGATAAAGTTGCAGGACCACTT
CTGCGCTCGGCCCTTCCGGCTGGCTGGTTTATTGCTGATAAATCTGGAGCCGGTGAGCGTGGGTCTCGCG
GTATCATTGCAGCACTGGGGCCAGATGGTAAGCCCTCCCGTATCGTAGTTATCTACACGACGGGGAGTCA
GGCAACTATGGATGAACGAAATAGACAGATCGCTGAGATAGGTGCCTCACTGATTAAGCATTGGTAACTG
TCAGACCAAGTTTACTCATATATACTTTAGATTGATTTAAAACTTCATTTTTAATTTAAAAGGATCTAGG
TGAAGATCCTTTTTGATAATCTCATGACCAAAATCCCTTAACGTGAGTTTTCGTTCCACTGAGCGTCAGA
CCCCGTAGAAAAGATCAAAGGATCTTCTTGAGATCCTTTTTTTCTGCGCGTAATCTGCTGCTTGCAAACA
AAAAAACCACCGCTACCAGCGGTGGTTTGTTTGCCGGATCAAGAGCTACCAACTCTTTTTCCGAAGGTAA
CTGGCTTCAGCAGAGCGCAGATACCAAATACTGTTCTTCTAGTGTAGCCGTAGTTAGGCCACCACTTCAA
GAACTCTGTAGCACCGCCTACATACCTCGCTCTGCTAATCCTGTTACCAGTGGCTGCTGCCAGTGGCGAT
AAGTCGTGTCTTACCGGGTTGGACTCAAGACGATAGTTACCGGATAAGGCGCAGCGGTCGGGCTGAACGG
GGGGTTCGTGCACACAGCCCAGCTTGGAGCGAACGACCTACACCGAACTGAGATACCTACAGCGTGAGCT
ATGAGAAAGCGCCACGCTTCCCGAAGGGAGAAAGGCGGACAGGTATCCGGTAAGCGGCAGGGTCGGAACA
GGAGAGCGCACGAGGGAGCTTCCAGGGGGAAACGCCTGGTATCTTTATAGTCCTGTCGGGTTTCGCCACC
TCTGACTTGAGCGTCGATTTTTGTGATGCTCGTCAGGGGGGCGGAGCCTATGGAAAAACGCCAGCAACGC
GGCCTTTTTACGGTTCCTGGCCTTTTGCTGGCCTTTTGCTCACATGTTCTTTCCTGCGTTATCCCCTGAT
TCTGTGGATAACCGTATTACCGCCTTTGAGTGAGCTGATACCGCTCGCCGCAGCCGAACGACCGAGCGCA
GCGAGTCAGTGAGCGAGGAAGCGGAAGAGCGCCCAATACGCAAACCGCCTCTCCCCGCGCGTTGGCCGAT
TCATTAATGCAGCTGGCACGACAGGTTTCCCGACTGGAAAGCGGGCAGTGAGCGCAACGCAATTAATGTG
AGTTAGCTCACTCATTAGGCACCCCAGGCTTTACACTTTATGCTTCCGGCTCGTATGTTGTGTGGAATTG
TGAGCGGATAACAATTTCACACAGGAAACAGCTATGACCATGATTACGCCAAGCGCGCAATTAACCCTCA
CTAAAGGGAACAAAAGCTGGAGCTGCAAGCTTAATGTAGTCTTATGCAATACTCTTGTAGTCTTGCAACA
TGGTAACGATGAGTTAGCAACATGCCTTACAAGGAGAGAAAAAGCACCGTGCATGCCGATTGGTGGAAGT
AAGGTGGTACGATCGTGCCTTATTAGGAAGGCAACAGACGGGTCTGACATGGATTGGACGAACCACTGAA
TTGCCGCATTGCAGAGATATTGTATTTAAGTGCCTAGCTCGATACATAAACGGGTCTCTCTGGTTAGACC
AGATCTGAGCCTGGGAGCTCTCTGGCTAACTAGGGAACCCACTGCTTAAGCCTCAATAAAGCTTGCCTTG
AGTGCTTCAAGTAGTGTGTGCCCGTCTGTTGTGTGACTCTGGTAACTAGAGATCCCTCAGACCCTTTTAG
TCAGTGTGGAAAATCTCTAGCAGTGGCGCCCGAACAGGGACTTGAAAGCGAAAGGGAAACCAGAGGAGCT
CTCTCGACGCAGGACTCGGCTTGCTGAAGCGCGCACGGCAAGAGGCGAGGGGCGGCGACTGGTGAGTACG
CCAAAAATTTTGACTAGCGGAGGCTAGAAGGAGAGAGATGGGTGCGAGAGCGTCAGTATTAAGCGGGGGA
GAATTAGATCGCGATGGGAAAAAATTCGGTTAAGGCCAGGGGGAAAGAAAAAATATAAATTAAAACATAT
AGTATGGGCAAGCAGGGAGCTAGAACGATTCGCAGTTAATCCTGGCCTGTTAGAAACATCAGAAGGCTGT
AGACAAATACTGGGACAGCTACAACCATCCCTTCAGACAGGATCAGAAGAACTTAGATCATTATATAATA
CAGTAGCAACCCTCTATTGTGTGCATCAAAGGATAGAGATAAAAGACACCAAGGAAGCTTTAGACAAGAT
AGAGGAAGAGCAAAACAAAAGTAAGACCACCGCACAGCAAGCGGCCGCTGATCTTCAGACCTGGAGGAGG
AGATATGAGGGACAATTGGAGAAGTGAATTATATAAATATAAAGTAGTAAAAATTGAACCATTAGGAGTA
GCACCCACCAAGGCAAAGAGAAGAGTGGTGCAGAGAGAAAAAAGAGCAGTGGGAATAGGAGCTTTGTTCC
TTGGGTTCTTGGGAGCAGCAGGAAGCACTATGGGCGCAGCGTCAATGACGCTGACGGTACAGGCCAGACA
ATTATTGTCTGGTATAGTGCAGCAGCAGAACAATTTGCTGAGGGCTATTGAGGCGCAACAGCATCTGTTG
CAACTCACAGTCTGGGGCATCAAGCAGCTCCAGGCAAGAATCCTGGCTGTGGAAAGATACCTAAAGGATC
AACAGCTCCTGGGGATTTGGGGTTGCTCTGGAAAACTCATTTGCACCACTGCTGTGCCTTGGAATGCTAG
TTGGAGTAATAAATCTCTGGAACAGATTTGGAATCACACGACCTGGATGGAGTGGGACAGAGAAATTAAC
AATTACACAAGCTTAATACACTCCTTAATTGAAGAATCGCAAAACCAGCAAGAAAAGAATGAACAAGAAT
TATTGGAATTAGATAAATGGGCAAGTTTGTGGAATTGGTTTAACATAACAAATTGGCTGTGGTATATAAA
ATTATTCATAATGATAGTAGGAGGCTTGGTAGGTTTAAGAATAGTTTTTGCTGTACTTTCTATAGTGAAT
AGAGTTAGGCAGGGATATTCACCATTATCGTTTCAGACCCACCTCCCAACCCCGAGGGGACCCAGAGAGG
GCCTATTTCCCATGATTCCTTCATATTTGCATATACGATACAAGGCTGTTAGAGAGATAATTAGAATTAA
TTTGACTGTAAACACAAAGATATTAGTACAAAATACGTGACGTAGAAAGTAATAATTTCTTGGGTAGTTT
GCAGTTTTAAAATTATGTTTTAAAATGGACTATCATATGCTTACCGTAACTTGAAAGTATTTCGATTTCT
TGGCTTTATATATCTTGTGGAAAGGACGAAACACCGTCATGAGGTAATATACGATGGTTTTAGAGCTAGA
AATAGCAAGTTAAAATAAGGCTAGTCCGTTATCAACTTGAAAAAGTGGCACCGAGTCGGTGCTTTTTTAA
GCTTGGCGTAACTAGATCTTGAGACAAATGGCAGTATTCATCCACAATTTTAAAAGAAAAGGGGGGATTG
GGGGGTACAGTGCAGGGGAAAGAATAGTAGACATAATAGCAACAGACATACAAACTAAAGAATTACAAAA
ACAAATTACAAAAATTCAAAATTTTCGGGTTTATTACAGGGACAGCAGAGATCCACTTTGGCGCCGGCTC
GAGGGGG
Features (pLannotate 1.2.2; 29 found; start..end, strand, type, name):
     14..80      +  CDS            small t antigen (fragment): SV40 (simian virus 40) small t antigen
    106..317     +  promoter       EF-1α core promoter: core promoter for human elongation factor EF-1α
    318..1256    +  intron         EF-1α intron A: intron upstream of the start codon of human EF-1α
   1278..1877    +  CDS            PuroR (fragment): puromycin N-acetyltransferase; pac from Streptomyces; confers resistance to puromycin
   1893..2481    +  misc_feature   WPRE: woodchuck hepatitis virus posttranscriptional regulatory element
   2532..2551    +  misc_feature   cPPT/CTS (fragment): central polypurine tract and central termination sequence of HIV-1
   2553..2786    +  LTR            3' LTR (ΔU3): self-inactivating 3' long terminal repeat (LTR) from HIV-1
   2864..2985    +  polyA_signal   SV40 poly(A) signal: SV40 polyadenylation signal
   3025..3160    +  rep_origin     SV40 ori: SV40 origin of replication
   3181..3199    -  promoter       T7 promoter: promoter for bacteriophage T7 RNA polymerase
   3207..3362    +  CDS            lacZα (fragment): LacZα fragment of β-galactosidase; lacZ fragment
   3367..3795    +  rep_origin     f1 ori (sequence partly withheld): f1 bacteriophage origin of replication; arrow indicates direction of (+) strand synthesis
   3848..3952    +  promoter       AmpR promoter: bla
   3953..4813    +  CDS            AmpR: β-lactamase; bla; confers resistance to ampicillin, carbenicillin, and related antibiotics
   4984..5572    +  rep_origin     ori: high-copy-number ColE1/pMB1/pBR322/pUC origin of replication
   5755..5847    +  CDS            lacI (fragment): lac repressor; lacI; The lac repressor binds to the lac operator to inhibit transcription in E. coli. This inhibition can be relieved by adding lactose or isopropyl-β-D-thiogalactopyranoside (IPTG).
   5860..5881    +  protein_bind   CAP binding site: CAP binding activates transcription in the presence of cAMP. E. coli catabolite activator protein
   5896..5926    +  promoter       lac promoter: promoter for the E. coli lac operon
   5934..5950    +  protein_bind   lac operator: The lac repressor binds to the lac operator to inhibit transcription in E. coli. This inhibition can be relieved by adding lactose or isopropyl-β-D-thiogalactopyranoside (IPTG). lac repressor encoded by lacI
   5995..6013    +  promoter       T3 promoter: promoter for bacteriophage T3 RNA polymerase
   6041..6267    +  promoter       RSV promoter: Rous sarcoma virus enhancer/promoter
   6268..6448    +  LTR            5' LTR (truncated): truncated 5' long terminal repeat (LTR) from HIV-1
   6495..6620    +  misc_feature   HIV-1 Ψ: packaging signal of human immunodeficiency virus type 1
   6604..6967    +  CDS            HIV-1 gag (fragment): gag protein from human immunodeficiency virus 1; gag
   7113..7346    +  misc_feature   RRE: The Rev response element (RRE) of HIV-1 allows for Rev-dependent mRNA export from the nucleus to the cytoplasm.
   7723..7749    +  CDS            Rev (fragment): human immunodeficiency virus 1 (HIV-1) Rev protein; rev; enhances nuclear export of unspliced and incompletely spliced viral mRNAs
   7753..7993    +  promoter       U6 promoter: RNA polymerase III promoter for human U6 snRNA
   8023..8098    +  misc_RNA       gRNA scaffold: guide RNA scaffold for the Streptococcus pyogenes CRISPR/Cas9 system
   8154..8271    +  misc_feature   cPPT/CTS: central polypurine tract and central termination sequence of HIV-1
