[The description below was written by a language model from this plasmid's Addgene catalogue record, the feature table of its GenBank file and pLannotate feature annotations shown in this document.]
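Description:
PFKFB4 gRNA (BRDN0001149495) is a third-generation lentiviral single-guide RNA plasmid built on the lentiGuide-Puro backbone and designed to target the human PFKFB4 gene for CRISPR-Cas9 editing. In bacteria it is maintained at high copy from a ColE1/pUC-type origin under ampicillin selection (AmpR); an f1 origin, an SV40 origin and remnants of lac cloning-vector sequence are also annotated in the 8,323 nt assembled sequence. The separately held GenBank record covers only the 20 nt guide itself and carries no informative features.

The lentiviral transfer cassette begins with an RSV promoter fused to a truncated HIV-1 5' LTR, which makes genomic RNA production Tat-independent, followed by the Ψ packaging signal with a gag fragment, the Rev response element for nuclear export of the unspliced genomic RNA, and a cPPT/CTS element. It ends in a ΔU3 self-inactivating 3' LTR followed by an SV40 polyadenylation signal. Within this unit a human U6 RNA polymerase III promoter drives the PFKFB4-specific spacer, which sits in the gap between the promoter and the Streptococcus pyogenes gRNA scaffold. A separate EF-1α core promoter with its intron A expresses puromycin N-acetyltransferase for selecting transduced mammalian cells, with a WPRE to enhance transcript expression.

The plasmid does not encode Cas9, so it is meant to be used alongside a Cas9 lentivector or in cells already expressing Cas9. It belongs to a human kinome gRNA collection associated with work on optimised sgRNA design. The depositors note that the guide was designed against a GenBank reference sequence that has since been withdrawn.
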