Addgene plasmid #77123: PFKFB4 gRNA (BRDN0001149495)
Purpose: 3rd generation lentiviral gRNA plasmid targeting human PFKFB4
Depositing lab: John Doench & David Root. Depositing organization: Broad Institute. Publication: Optimized sgRNA design to maximize activity and minimize off-target effects of CRISPR-Cas9. Doench JG, Fusi N, Sullender M, Hegde M, Vaimberg EW, Donovan KF, Smith I, Tothova Z, Wilen C, Orchard R, Virgin HW, Listgarten J, Root DE. Nat Biotechnol. 2016 Jan 18. doi: 10.1038/nbt.3437. PubMed 26780180.
Backbone
  Vector backbone: lentiGuide-Puro
  Backbone manufacturer: Zhang Lab (Addgene plasmid # 52963)
  Vector type: Mammalian Expression, Lentiviral, CRISPR
  Selectable markers: Puromycin
Growth in bacteria
  Bacterial resistance: Ampicillin, 100 μg/mL
  Growth temperature: 37°C
  Growth strain: DH5alpha
  Copy number: High Copy
Gene/Insert
  Gene/Insert name: PFKFB4 (alt name: PFKFB4)
  gRNA/shRNA sequence: TCATGAGGTAATATACGATG
  Species: H. sapiens (human)
  Entrez Gene: PFKFB4
  Promoter: hU6
  Cloning method: Unknown
  Sequencing primers: 5′ U6-F; 3′ pS2-R
Terms and licenses: Academic/Nonprofit Terms; Industry Terms: Not Available to Industry
Depositor comments: The gRNA was designed to target a Genbank reference sequence which has since been removed from the database. Note that this plasmid does NOT contain Cas9. It should be used in conjunction with lentiCas9-Blast (Addgene #52962) or otherwise with cell lines already expressing Cas9. Browse the full kinome gRNA library at http://www.addgene.org/pooled-library/broadgpp-human-kinome/ or visit http://www.broadinstitute.org/rnai/public/ for detailed protocols and information.
How to cite: PFKFB4 gRNA (BRDN0001149495) was a gift from John Doench & David Root (Addgene plasmid # 77123 ; http://n2t.net/addgene:77123 ; RRID:Addgene_77123)
