LOCUS       Exported 20 bp ds-DNA linear SYN 28-MAY-2021
DEFINITION  3rd generation lentiviral gRNA plasmid targeting human PFKFB4.
ACCESSION   .
VERSION     .
KEYWORDS    PFKFB4 gRNA (BRDN0001149495)
SOURCE      synthetic DNA construct
  ORGANISM  synthetic DNA construct
REFERENCE   1 (bases 1 to 20)
  AUTHORS   Doench JG, Fusi N, Sullender M, Hegde M, Vaimberg EW, Donovan KF,
            Smith I, Tothova Z, Wilen C, Orchard R, Virgin HW, Listgarten J,
            Root DE
  TITLE     Optimized sgRNA design to maximize activity and minimize off-target
            effects of CRISPR-Cas9.
  JOURNAL   Nat Biotechnol. 2016 Jan 18. doi: 10.1038/nbt.3437.
  PUBMED    26780180
REFERENCE   2 (bases 1 to 20)
  AUTHORS   .
  TITLE     Direct Submission
  JOURNAL   Exported May 28, 2021 from SnapGene Server 1.1.58
            http://www.snapgene.com
FEATURES             Location/Qualifiers
     source          1..20
                     /organism="synthetic DNA construct"
                     /mol_type="other DNA"
ORIGIN
        1 tcatgaggta atatacgatg
//
