>Addgene plasmid #77123 | PFKFB4 gRNA (BRDN0001149495) | addgene partial sequence | sequence record 152833 | hU6-F 5'-GAGGGCCTATTTCCCATGATT-3'
ATTAGAATTAATTTGACTGTAAACACAAAGATATTAGTACAAAATACGTGACGTAGAAAGTAATAATTTC
TTGGGTAGTTTGCAGTTTTAAAATTATGTTTTAAAATGGACTATCATATGCTTACCGTAACTTGAAAGTA
TTTCGATTTCTTGGCTTTATATATCTTGTGGAAAGGACGAAACACCGTCATGAGGTAATATACGATGGTT
TTAGAGCTAGAAATAGCAAGTTAAAATAAGGCTAGTCCGTTATCAACTTGAAAAAGTGGCACCGAGTCGG
TGCTTTTTTAAGCTTGGCGTAACTAGATCTTGAGACAAATGGCAGTATTCATCCACAATTTTAAAAGAAA
AGGGGGGATTGGGGGGTACAGTGCAGGGGAAAGAATAGTAGACATAATAGCAACAGACATACAAACTAAA
GAATTACAAAAACAAATTACAAAAATTCAAAATTTTCGGGTTTATTACAGGGACAGCAGAGATCCACTTT
GGCGCCGGCTCGAGGGGGCCCGGGTGCAAAGATGGATAAAGTTTTAAACAGAGAGGAATCTTTGCAGCTA
ATGGACCTTCTAGGTCTTGAAAGGAGTGGGAATTGGCTCCGGTGCCCGTCAGTGGGCAGAGCGCACATCG
CCCACAGTCCCCGAGAAGTTGGGGGGAGGGGTCGGCAATTGATCCGGTGCCTAGAGAAGGTGGCGCGGGG
TAAACTGGGAAAGTGATGTCGTGTACTGGCTCCGCCTTTTTCCCGAGGGTGG
